Addgene plasmid #23853: pDONR223-MAP3K6
Depositing lab: William Hahn & David Root. Depositing organization: Dana-Farber Cancer Institute. Publication: COT drives resistance to RAF inhibition through MAP kinase pathway reactivation. Johannessen CM, Boehm JS, Kim SY, Thomas SR, Wardwell L, Johnson LA, Emery CM, Stransky N, Cogdill AP, Barretina J, Caponigro G, Hieronymus H, Murray RR, Salehi-Ashtiani K, Hill DE, Vidal M, Zhao JJ, Yang X, Alkan O, Kim S, Harris JL, Wilson CJ, Myer VE, Finan PM, Root DE, Roberts TM, Golub T, Flaherty KT, Dummer R, Weber BL, Sellers WR, Schlegel R, Wargo JA, Hahn WC, Garraway LA. Nature. 2010 Dec 16;468(7326):968-72. doi: 10.1038/nature09627 PubMed 21107320.
Backbone
  Vector backbone: pDONR223
  Backbone manufacturer: Invitrogen
  Backbone size w/o insert (bp): 5005
  Vector type: Gateway Donor vector
Growth in bacteria
  Bacterial resistance: Spectinomycin, 50 μg/mL
  Growth temperature: 37°C
  Growth strain: DH5alpha
  Copy number: High Copy
Gene/Insert
  Gene/Insert name: MAP3K6 (alt name: mitogen-activated protein kinase kinase kinase 6)
  Species: H. sapiens (human)
  Insert size (bp): 2394
  Entrez Gene: MAP3K6 (a.k.a. ASK2, MAPKKK6, MEKK6)
  Cloning method: Gateway Cloning
  Sequencing primers: 5′ M13pUC-fwd; 3′ M13rev
Terms and licenses: Academic/Nonprofit Terms; Industry Terms: Not Available to Industry
Depositor comments: The ORF has no Stop codon. This design enables easy recombination into a destination vector to add an epitope tag of choice and Stop codon to the ORF. Do NOT use this plasmid directly for transfections. A set of 4 custom lentiviral vectors is available ( pLX301 (http://www.addgene.org/25895/) , pLX302 (http://www.addgene.org/25896/) , pLX303 (http://www.addgene.org/25897/) , pLX304 (http://www.addgene.org/25890/) ) to be used to express these ORFs in mammalian cells. These plasmids are not included in the kit and must be ordered separately.
How to cite: pDONR223-MAP3K6 was a gift from William Hahn & David Root (Addgene plasmid # 23853 ; http://n2t.net/addgene:23853 ; RRID:Addgene_23853)
