[The description below was written by a language model from this plasmid's Addgene catalogue record.]
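Description:
pDONR223-MAP3K6 is a Gateway entry clone built on the Invitrogen pDONR223 donor backbone (about 5 kb without insert). It carries the human MAP3K6 open reading frame, which encodes mitogen-activated protein kinase kinase kinase 6, also known as ASK2 or MEKK6. The insert is recorded as roughly 2.4 kb and was introduced by Gateway recombination. In a clone of this type the ORF would normally sit between att recombination sites, although no feature table is provided to confirm the exact site arrangement. The plasmid is maintained in E. coli at high copy number under spectinomycin selection. M13 forward and reverse primer sites flank the insert for sequence verification.

The plasmid is a shuttle and storage vector, not an expression vector. The record lists no promoter for driving the ORF in mammalian cells, and the depositors state that it should not be transfected directly. The ORF was deliberately cloned without a stop codon. When it is recombined into a Gateway destination vector, it can therefore be read in frame into a C-terminal epitope tag and stop codon supplied by that vector. The depositors point to a separate set of four custom lentiviral destination vectors (pLX301 to pLX304) for expressing these ORFs in mammalian cells. The clone belongs to a kit of kinase ORFs. The associated publication concerns reactivation of the MAP kinase pathway as a mechanism of resistance to RAF inhibition, which is consistent with use in gain-of-function studies of kinase signalling and drug resistance.
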