>Addgene plasmid #23853 | pDONR223-MAP3K6 | depositor partial sequence | sequence record 11056 | Author sequence
ATGAACTTGCTGCTCTCCTACCGCGATGTGCAGGACTACTCGGCCATCATTGAGCTGGTGGAGACGCTGC
AGGCCTTGCCCACCTGTGATGTGGCCGAGCAGCATAATGTCTGCTTCCACTACACTTTTGCCCTCAACCG
GAGGAACAGGCCTGGGGACCGGGCGAAGGCCCTGTCTGTGCTGCTGCCGCTGGTACAGCTTGAGGGCTCT
GTGGCGCCCGATCTGTACTGCATGTGTGGCCGTATCTACAAGGACATGTTCTTCAGCTCGGGTTTCCAGG
ATGCTGGGCACCGGGAGCAGGCCTATCACTGGTATCGCAAGGCTTTTGACGTAGAGCCCAGCCTTCACTC
AGGCATCAATGCAGCTGTGCTCCTCATTGCTGCCGGGCAGCACTTTGAGGATTCCAAAGAGCTCCGGCTA
ATAGGCATGAAGCTGGGCTGCCTGCTGGCCCGCAAAGGCTGCGTGGAGAAGATGCAGTATTACTGGGATG
TGGGTTTCTACCTGGGAGCCCAGATCCTCGCCAATGACCCCACCCAGGTGGTGCTGGCTGCAGAGCAGCT
GTATAAGCTCAATGCCCCCATATGGTACCTGGTGTCCGTGATGGAGACCTTCCTGCTCTACCAGCACTTC
AGGCCCACGCCAGAGCCCCCTGGAGGGCCACCACGCCGTGCCCACTTCTGGCTCCACTTCTTGCTACAGT
CCTGCCAACCATTCAAGACAGCCTGTGCCCAGGGCGACCAGTGCTTGGTGCTGGTCCTGGAGATGAACAA
GGTGCTGCTGCCTGCAAAGCTCGAGGTTCGGGGTACTGACCCAGTAAGCACAGTGACCCTGAGCCTGCTG
GAGCCTGAGACCCAGGACATTCCCTCCAGCTGGACCTTCCCAGTCGCCTCCATATGCGGAGTCAGCGCCT
CAAAGCGCGACGAGCGCTGCTGCTTCCTCTATGCACTCCCCCCGGCTCAGGACGTCCAGCTGTGCTTCCC
CAGCGTAGGGCACTGCCAGTGGTTCTGCGGCCTGATCCAGGCCTGGGTGACGAACCCGGATTCCACGGCG
CCCGCGGAGGAGGCGGAGGGCGCGGGGGAGATGTTGGAGTTTGATTATGAGTACACGGAGACGGGCGAGC
GGCTGGTGCTGGGCAAGGGCACGTATGGGGTGGTGTACGCGGGCCGCGATCGCCACACGAGGGTGCGCAT
CGCCATCAAGGAGATCCCGGAGCGGGACAGCAGGTTCTCTCAGCCCCTGCATGAAGAGATCGCTCTTCAC
AGACGCCTGCGCCACAAGAACATAGTGCGCTATCTGGGCTCAGCTAGCCAGGGCGGCTACCTTAAGATCT
TCATGGAGGAAGTGCCTGGAGGCAGCCTGTCCTCCTTGCTGCGGTCGGTGTGGGGACCCCTGAAGGACAA
CGAGAGCACCATCAGTTTCTACACCCGCCAGATCCTGCAGGGACTTGGCTACTTGCACGACAACCACATC
GTGCACAGGGACATAAAAGGGGACAATGTGCTGATCAACACCTTCAGTGGGCTGCTCAAGATTTCTGACT
TCGGCACCTCCAAGCGGCTGGCAGGCATCACACCTTGCACTGAGACCTTCACAGGAACTCTGCAGTATAT
GGCCCCAGAAATCATTGACCAGGGCCCACGCGGGTATGGGAAAGCAGCTGACATCTGGTCACTGGGCTGC
ACTGTCATTGAGATGGCCACAGGTCGCCCCCCCTTCCACGAGCTCGGGAGCCCACAGGCTGCCATGTTTC
AGGTGGGTATGTACAAGGTCCATCCGCCAATGCCCAGCTCTCTGTCGGCCGAGGCCCAAGCCTTTCTCCT
CCGAACTTTTGAGCCAGACCCCCGCCTCCGAGCCAGCGCCCAGACACTGCTGGGGGACCCCTTCCTGCAG
CCTGGGAAAAGGAGCCGCAGCCCCAGCTCCCCACGACATGCTCCACGGCCCTCAGATGCCCCTTCTGCCA
GTCCCACTCCTTCAGCCAACTCAACCACCCAGTCTCAGACATTCCCGTGCCCTCAGGCACCCTCTCAGCA
CCCACCCAGCCCCCCGAAGCGCTGCCTCAGTTATGGGGGCACCAACCAGCTCCGGGTGCCCGAGGAGCCT
GCGGCCGAGGAGCCTGCGTCTCCGGAGGAGAGTTCGGGGCTGAGCCTGCTGCACCAGGAGAGCAAGCGTC
GGGCCATGCTGGCCGCAGTATTGGAGCAGGAGCTGCCAGCGCTGGCGGAGAATCTGCACCAGGAGCAGAA
GCAAGAGCAGGGGGCCCGTCTGGGCAGAAACCATGTGGAAGAGCTGCTGCGCTGCCTCGGGGCACACATC
CACACTCCCAACCGCCGGCAGCTCGCCCAGGAGCTGCGGGCGCTGCAAGGATGGATGAATGGAGAGGACA
AAGGCAGCTTCTGA
