>Addgene plasmid #23853 | pDONR223-MAP3K6 | addgene partial sequence | sequence record 29669 | 23853 with M13pUC-fwd
TAGCTCGGGCCCAATAATGATTTTATTTTGACTGATAGTGACCTGTTCGTTGCAACAAATTGATGAGCAA
TGCTTTTTTATAATGCCAACTTTGTACAAAAAAGTTGGCATGAACTTGCTGCTNTCCTACCGCGATGTGC
AGGACTACTCGGCCATCATTGAGCTGGTGGAGACGCTGCAGGCCTTGCCCACCTGTGATGTGGCCGAGCA
GCATAATGTCTGCTTCCACTACACTTTTGCCCTCAACCGGAGGAACAGGCCTGGGGACCGGGCGAAGGCC
CTGTCTGTGCTGCTGCCGCTGGTACAGCTTGAGGGCTCTGTGGCGCCCGATCTGTACTGCATGTGTGGCC
GTATCTACAAGGACATGTTCTTCAGCTCGGGTTTCCAGGATGCTGGGCACCGGGAGCAGGCCTATCACTG
GTATCGCAAGGCTTTTGACGTAGAGCCCAGCCTTCACTCAGGCATCAATGCAGCTGTGCTCCTCATTGCT
GCCGGGCAGCACTTTGAGGATTCCAAAGAGCTCCGGCTAATAGGCATGAAGCTGGGCTGCCTGCTGGCCC
GCAAAGGCTGCGTGGAGAAGATGCAGTATTACTGGGATGTGGGTTTCTACCTGGGAGCCCAGATCCTCGC
CAATGACCCCACCCAGGTGGTGCTGGCTGCAGAGCAGCTGTATAAGCTCAATGCCCCCATATGGTACCTG
GTGTCCGTGATGGAGACCTTCCTGCTCTACCAGCACTTCAGGCCCACGCCAGAGCCCCCTGGAGGGCCAC
CACGCCGTGCCCACTTCTGG
